>Addgene plasmid #214158 | pcDNA3.1-HA-mSTING (N153S) | addgene full sequence | sequence record 424638 | Addgene NGS Result
GATCTGTCTATTTCGTTCATCCATAGTTGCCTGACTCCCCGTCGTGTAGATAACTACGATACGGGAGGGC
TTACCATCTGGCCCCAGTGCTGCAATGATACCGCGAGACCCACGCTCACCGGCTCCAGATTTATCAGCAA
TAAACCAGCCAGCCGGAAGGGCCGAGCGCAGAAGTGGTCCTGCAACTTTATCCGCCTCCATCCAGTCTAT
TAATTGTTGCCGGGAAGCTAGAGTAAGTAGTTCGCCAGTTAATAGTTTGCGCAACGTTGTTGCCATTGCT
ACAGGCATCGTGGTGTCACGCTCGTCGTTTGGTATGGCTTCATTCAGCTCCGGTTCCCAACGATCAAGGC
GAGTTACATGATCCCCCATGTTGTGCAAAAAAGCGGTTAGCTCCTTCGGTCCTCCGATCGTTGTCAGAAG
TAAGTTGGCCGCAGTGTTATCACTCATGGTTATGGCAGCACTGCATAATTCTCTTACTGTCATGCCATCC
GTAAGATGCTTTTCTGTGACTGGTGAGTACTCAACCAAGTCATTCTGAGAATAGTGTATGCGGCGACCGA
GTTGCTCTTGCCCGGCGTCAATACGGGATAATACCGCGCCACATAGCAGAACTTTAAAAGTGCTCATCAT
TGGAAAACGTTCTTCGGGGCGAAAACTCTCAAGGATCTTACCGCTGTTGAGATCCAGTTCGATGTAACCC
ACTCGTGCACCCAACTGATCTTCAGCATCTTTTACTTTCACCAGCGTTTCTGGGTGAGCAAAAACAGGAA
GGCAAAATGCCGCAAAAAAGGGAATAAGGGCGACACGGAAATGTTGAATACTCATACTCTTCCTTTTTCA
ATATTATTGAAGCATTTATCAGGGTTATTGTCTCATGAGCGGATACATATTTGAATGTATTTAGAAAAAT
AAACAAATAGGGGTTCCGCGCACATTTCCCCGAAAAGTGCCACCTGACGTCGACGGATCGGGAGATCTCC
CGATCCCCTATGGTGCACTCTCAGTACAATCTGCTCTGATGCCGCATAGTTAAGCCAGTATCTGCTCCCT
GCTTGTGTGTTGGAGGTCGCTGAGTAGTGCGCGAGCAAAATTTAAGCTACAACAAGGCAAGGCTTGACCG
ACAATTGCATGAAGAATCTGCTTAGGGTTAGGCGTTTTGCGCTGCTTCGCGATGTACGGGCCAGATATAC
GCGTTGACATTGATTATTGACTAGTTATTAATAGTAATCAATTACGGGGTCATTAGTTCATAGCCCATAT
ATGGAGTTCCGCGTTACATAACTTACGGTAAATGGCCCGCCTGGCTGACCGCCCAACGACCCCCGCCCAT
TGACGTCAATAATGACGTATGTTCCCATAGTAACGCCAATAGGGACTTTCCATTGACGTCAATGGGTGGA
GTATTTACGGTAAACTGCCCACTTGGCAGTACATCAAGTGTATCATATGCCAAGTACGCCCCCTATTGAC
GTCAATGACGGTAAATGGCCCGCCTGGCATTATGCCCAGTACATGACCTTATGGGACTTTCCTACTTGGC
AGTACATCTACGTATTAGTCATCGCTATTACCATGGTGATGCGGTTTTGGCAGTACATCAATGGGCGTGG
ATAGCGGTTTGACTCACGGGGATTTCCAAGTCTCCACCCCATTGACGTCAATGGGAGTTTGTTTTGGCAC
CAAAATCAACGGGACTTTCCAAAATGTCGTAACAACTCCGCCCCATTGACGCAAATGGGCGGTAGGCGTG
TACGGTGGGAGGTCTATATAAGCAGAGCTCTCTGGCTAACTAGAGAACCCACTGCTTACTGGCTTATCGA
AATTAATACGACTCACTATAGGGAGACCCAAGCTGGCTAGCGTTTAAACTTAAGCTTGGTACCGAGCTCG
GATCCACTAGTCCAGTGTGCTGGAATTCACCATGTACCCATACGACGTACCAGATTACGCTCCATACTCC
AACCTGCATCCAGCCATCCCACGGCCCAGAGGTCACCGCTCCAAATATGTAGCCCTCATCTTTCTGGTGG
CCAGCCTGATGATCCTTTGGGTGGCAAAGGATCCACCAAATCACACTCTGAAGTACCTAGCACTTCACCT
AGCCTCGCACGAACTTGGACTACTGTTGAAAAACCTCTGCTGTCTGGCTGAAGAGCTGTGCCATGTCCAG
TCCAGGTACCAGGGCAGCTACTGGAAGGCTGTGCGCGCCTGCCTGGGATGCCCCATCCACTGTATGGCTA
TGATTCTACTATCGTCTTATTTCTATTTCCTCCAAAACACTGCTGACATATACCTCAGTTGGATGTTTGG
CCTTCTGGTCCTCTATAAGTCCCTAAGCATGCTCCTGGGCCTTCAGAGCTTGACTCCAGCGGAAGTCTCT
GCAGTCTGTGAAGAAAAGAAGTTAAGTGTTGCCCACGGGCTGGCCTGGTCATACTACATTGGGTACTTGC
GGTTGATCTTACCAGGGCTCCAGGCCCGGATCCGAATGTTCAATCAGCTACATAACAACATGCTCAGTGG
TGCAGGGAGCCGAAGACTGTACATCCTCTTTCCATTGGACTGTGGGGTGCCTGACAACCTGAGTGTAGTT
GACCCCAACATTCGATTCCGAGATATGCTGCCCCAGCAAAACATCGACCGTGCTGGCATCAAGAATCGGG
TTTATTCCAACAGCGTCTACGAGATTCTGGAGAACGGACAGCCAGCAGGCGTCTGTATCCTGGAGTACGC
CACCCCCTTGCAGACCCTGTTTGCCATGTCACAGGATGCCAAAGCTGGCTTCAGTCGGGAGGATCGGCTT
GAGCAGGCTAAACTCTTCTGCCGGACACTTGAGGAAATCCTGGAAGATGTCCCCGAGTCTCGAAATAACT
GCCGCCTCATTGTCTACCAAGAACCCACAGACGGAAACAGTTTCTCACTGTCTCAGGAGGTGCTCCGGCA
CATTCGTCAGGAAGAAAAGGAGGAGGTTACCATGAATGCCCCCATGACCTCAGTGGCACCTCCTCCCTCC
GTACTGTCCCAAGAGCCAAGACTCCTCATCAGTGGTATGGATCAGCCTCTCCCACTCCGCACTGACCTCA
TCTGAGAATTCTGCAGATATCCAGCACAGTGGCGGCCGCTCGAGTCTAGAGGGCCCGTTTAAACCCGCTG
ATCAGCCTCGACTGTGCCTTCTAGTTGCCAGCCATCTGTTGTTTGCCCCTCCCCCGTGCCTTCCTTGACC
CTGGAAGGTGCCACTCCCACTGTCCTTTCCTAATAAAATGAGGAAATTGCATCGCATTGTCTGAGTAGGT
GTCATTCTATTCTGGGGGGTGGGGTGGGGCAGGACAGCAAGGGGGAGGATTGGGAAGACAATAGCAGGCA
TGCTGGGGATGCGGTGGGCTCTATGGCTTCTGAGGCGGAAAGAACCAGCTGGGGCTCTAGGGGGTATCCC
C
[124 nt withheld, positions 3432-3555]
C
[91 nt withheld, positions 3557-3647]
A
[49 nt withheld, positions 3649-3697]
CCTTTGACGTTGGAGTCCACGTTCTTT
[37 nt withheld, positions 3725-3761]
ACCCTATCTCGGTCTATTCTTTTGATTTATAAGGGATTTTGCCGATTTCGGCCTATTGGTTAAAAAATGA
GCTGATTTAACAAAAATTTAACGCGAATTAATTCTGTGGAATGTGTGTCAGTTAGGGTGTGGAAAGTCCC
CAGGCTCCCCAGCAGGCAGAAGTATGCAAAGCATGCATCTCAATTAGTCAGCAACCAGGTGTGGAAAGTC
CCCAGGCTCCCCAGCAGGCAGAAGTATGCAAAGCATGCATCTCAATTAGTCAGCAACCATAGTCCCGCCC
CTAACTCCGCCCATCCCGCCCCTAACTCCGCCCAGTTCCGCCCATTCTCCGCCCCATGGCTGACTAATTT
TTTTTATTTATGCAGAGGCCGAGGCCGCCTCTGCCTCTGAGCTATTCCAGAAGTAGTGAGGAGGCTTTTT
TGGAGGCCTAGGCTTTTGCAAAAAGCTCCCGGGAGCTTGTATATCCATTTTCGGATCTGATCAAGAGACA
GGATGAGGATCGTTTCGCATGATTGAACAAGATGGATTGCACGCAGGTTCTCCGGCCGCTTGGGTGGAGA
GGCTATTCGGCTATGACTGGGCACAACAGACAATCGGCTGCTCTGATGCCGCCGTGTTCCGGCTGTCAGC
GCAGGGGCGCCCGGTTCTTTTTGTCAAGACCGACCTGTCCGGTGCCCTGAATGAACTGCAGGACGAGGCA
GCGCGGCTATCGTGGCTGGCCACGACGGGCGTTCCTTGCGCAGCTGTGCTCGACGTTGTCACTGAAGCGG
GAAGGGACTGGCTGCTATTGGGCGAAGTGCCGGGGCAGGATCTCCTGTCATCTCACCTTGCTCCTGCCGA
GAAAGTATCCATCATGGCTGATGCAATGCGGCGGCTGCATACGCTTGATCCGGCTACCTGCCCATTCGAC
CACCAAGCGAAACATCGCATCGAGCGAGCACGTACTCGGATGGAAGCCGGTCTTGTCGATCAGGATGATC
TGGACGAAGAGCATCAGGGGCTCGCGCCAGCCGAACTGTTCGCCAGGCTCAAGGCGCGCATGCCCGACGG
CGAGGATCTCGTCGTGACCCATGGCGATGCCTGCTTGCCGAATATCATGGTGGAAAATGGCCGCTTTTCT
GGATTCATCGACTGTGGCCGGCTGGGTGTGGCGGACCGCTATCAGGACATAGCGTTGGCTACCCGTGATA
TTGCTGAAGAGCTTGGCGGCGAATGGGCTGACCGCTTCCTCGTGCTTTACGGTATCGCCGCTCCCGATTC
GCAGCGCATCGCCTTCTATCGCCTTCTTGACGAGTTCTTCTGAGCGGGACTCTGGGGTTCGAAATGACCG
ACCAAGCGACGCCCAACCTGCCATCACGAGATTTCGATTCCACCGCCGCCTTCTATGAAAGGTTGGGCTT
CGGAATCGTTTTCCGGGACGCCGGCTGGATGATCCTCCAGCGCGGGGATCTCATGCTGGAGTTCTTCGCC
CACCCCAACTTGTTTATTGCAGCTTATAATGGTTACAAATAAAGCAATAGCATCACAAATTTCACAAATA
AAGCATTTTTTTCACTGCATTCTAGTTGTGGTTTGTCCAAACTCATCAATGTATCTTATCATGTCTGTAT
ACCGTCGACCTCTAGCTAGAGCTTGGCGTAATCATGGTCATAGCTGTTTCCTGTGTGAAATTGTTATCCG
CTCACAATTCCACACAACATACGAGCCGGAAGCATAAAGTGTAAAGCCTGGGGTGCCTAATGAGTGAGCT
AACTCACATTAATTGCGTTGCGCTCACTGCCCGCTTTCCAGTCGGGAAACCTGTCGTGCCAGCTGCATTA
ATGAATCGGCCAACGCGCGGGGAGAGGCGGTTTGCGTATTGGGCGCTCTTCCGCTTCCTCGCTCACTGAC
TCGCTGCGCTCGGTCGTTCGGCTGCGGCGAGCGGTATCAGCTCACTCAAAGGCGGTAATACGGTTATCCA
CAGAATCAGGGGATAACGCAGGAAAGAACATGTGAGCAAAAGGCCAGCAAAAGGCCAGGAACCGTAAAAA
GGCCGCGTTGCTGGCGTTTTTCCATAGGCTCCGCCCCCCTGACGAGCATCACAAAAATCGACGCTCAAGT
CAGAGGTGGCGAAACCCGACAGGACTATAAAGATACCAGGCGTTTCCCCCTGGAAGCTCCCTCGTGCGCT
CTCCTGTTCCGACCCTGCCGCTTACCGGATACCTGTCCGCCTTTCTCCCTTCGGGAAGCGTGGCGCTTTC
TCATAGCTCACGCTGTAGGTATCTCAGTTCGGTGTAGGTCGTTCGCTCCAAGCTGGGCTGTGTGCACGAA
CCCCCCGTTCAGCCCGACCGCTGCGCCTTATCCGGTAACTATCGTCTTGAGTCCAACCCGGTAAGACACG
ACTTATCGCCACTGGCAGCAGCCACTGGTAACAGGATTAGCAGAGCGAGGTATGTAGGCGGTGCTACAGA
GTTCTTGAAGTGGTGGCCTAACTACGGCTACACTAGAAGAACAGTATTTGGTATCTGCGCTCTGCTGAAG
CCAGTTACCTTCGGAAAAAGAGTTGGTAGCTCTTGATCCGGCAAACAAACCACCGCTGGTAGCGGTGGTT
TTTTTGTTTGCAAGCAGCAGATTACGCGCAGAAAAAAAGGATCTCAAGAAGATCCTTTGATCTTTTCTAC
GGGGTCTGACGCTCAGTGGAACGAAAACTCACGTTAAGGGATTTTGGTCATGAGATTATCAAAAAGGATC
TTCACCTAGATCCTTTTAAATTAAAAATGAAGTTTTAAATCAATCTAAAGTATATATGAGTAAACTTGGT
CTGACAGTTACCAATGCTTAATCAGTGAGGCACCTATCTCAGC
Features (pLannotate 1.2.2; 21 found; start..end, strand, type, name):
    826..930     -  promoter       AmpR promoter: bla
    989..1041    -  misc_feature   bom (fragment): basis of mobility region from pBR322
   1196..1575    +  enhancer       CMV enhancer: human cytomegalovirus immediate early enhancer
   1576..1779    +  promoter       CMV promoter: human cytomegalovirus (CMV) immediate early promoter
   1775..1808    +  LTR            5' LTR (truncated) (fragment): truncated 5' long terminal repeat (LTR) from HIV-1
   1824..1842    +  promoter       T7 promoter: promoter for bacteriophage T7 RNA polymerase
   1925..1951    +  CDS            HA: HA (human influenza hemagglutinin) epitope tag
   1952..3082    +  CDS            Sting1: STING_MOUSE - Also known as Eris From Mus musculus (Mouse).
   3162..3386    +  polyA_signal   bGH poly(A) signal: bovine growth hormone polyadenylation signal
   3390..3411    +  promoter       SV40 promoter (fragment): SV40 enhancer and early promoter
   3432..3860    +  rep_origin     f1 ori (sequence partly withheld): f1 bacteriophage origin of replication; arrow indicates direction of (+) strand synthesis
   3874..4203    +  promoter       SV40 promoter: SV40 enhancer and early promoter
   4270..5061    +  CDS            neo: KKA2_KLEPN - Also known as kan, nptII. Experimental evidence at protein level: Swiss-Prot protein existence level 1. Resistance to kanamycin, neomycin, paromomycin, ribostamycin, butirosin and gentamicin B. From Klebsiella pneumoniae.
   5085..5243    +  CDS            ble (fragment): BLE_KLEPN - Experimental evidence at protein level: Swiss-Prot protein existence level 1. Binding protein with a strong affinity to the bleomycin family of antibiotics. Binds to CL990; an antimitotic-antibiotic compound. From Klebsiella pneumoniae.
   5238..5359    +  polyA_signal   SV40 poly(A) signal: SV40 polyadenylation signal
   5432..5448    -  protein_bind   lac operator: The lac repressor binds to the lac operator to inhibit transcription in E. coli. This inhibition can be relieved by adding lactose or isopropyl-β-D-thiogalactopyranoside (IPTG). lac repressor encoded by lacI
   5456..5486    -  promoter       lac promoter: promoter for the E. coli lac operon
   5501..5522    -  protein_bind   CAP binding site: CAP binding activates transcription in the presence of cAMP. E. coli catabolite activator protein
   5535..5627    -  CDS            lacI (fragment): lac repressor; lacI; The lac repressor binds to the lac operator to inhibit transcription in E. coli. This inhibition can be relieved by adding lactose or isopropyl-β-D-thiogalactopyranoside (IPTG).
   5810..6398    -  rep_origin     ori: high-copy-number ColE1/pMB1/pBR322/pUC origin of replication
   6569..825     -  CDS            AmpR (across the origin): β-lactamase; bla; confers resistance to ampicillin, carbenicillin, and related antibiotics
