[The description below was written by a language model from this plasmid's Addgene catalogue record and pLannotate feature annotations shown in this document.]
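Description:
pcDNA3.1-HA-mSTING (N153S) is a 6.6 kb mammalian expression plasmid built on the pcDNA3.1 backbone for transient expression of a gain-of-function mutant of mouse STING (Sting1, also known as Tmem173, MITA, ERIS or MPYS). It is maintained in E. coli at high copy through a ColE1/pUC-type origin and selected with ampicillin via the β-lactamase gene. An f1 origin is also present. For mammalian cells the backbone carries a neomycin phosphotransferase cassette driven by the SV40 enhancer/early promoter and terminated by the SV40 polyadenylation signal, allowing G418 selection if stable lines are wanted.

The payload is the mouse STING coding sequence carrying the N153S substitution, fused at its N terminus to an HA epitope tag and inserted by Gibson assembly. Transcription is driven by the human cytomegalovirus immediate-early enhancer and promoter and terminated by the bovine growth hormone polyadenylation signal. A T7 promoter lies between the CMV promoter and the insert, as is standard in this backbone, and can serve for in vitro transcription or as a priming site. The HA tag allows detection or immunoprecipitation of the mutant protein with anti-HA antibodies. Short annotated fragments such as a truncated HIV-1 LTR, bom, ble, lacI and the lac promoter/operator region appear to be partial matches or backbone remnants rather than functional parts of the design.

The associated study concerns STING activation by translocation from the endoplasmic reticulum in infection and autoinflammatory disease. This fits the plasmid's recorded use for transfection experiments that examine signalling by a gain-of-function STING variant.
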