Addgene plasmid #214158: pcDNA3.1-HA-mSTING (N153S)
Purpose: Transient expression of gain-of-function STING mutant
Depositing lab: Nan Yan. Depositing organization: University of Texas Southwestern Medical Center. Publication: STING Activation by Translocation from the ER Is Associated with Infection and Autoinflammatory Disease. Dobbs N, Burnaevskiy N, Chen D, Gonugunta VK, Alto NM, Yan N. Cell Host Microbe. 2015 Aug 12;18(2):157-68. doi: 10.1016/j.chom.2015.07.001. Epub 2015 Jul 30. PubMed 26235147.
Backbone
  Vector backbone: pcDNA3.1
  Vector type: Mammalian Expression
  Selectable markers: Neomycin (select with G418)
Growth in bacteria
  Bacterial resistance: Ampicillin, 100 μg/mL
  Growth temperature: 37°C
  Growth strain: DH5alpha
  Copy number: High Copy
Gene/Insert
  Gene/Insert name: STING (N153S)
  Species: M. musculus (mouse)
  Mutation: N153S
  Entrez Gene: Sting1 (a.k.a. 2610307O08Rik, ERIS, MPYS, Mita, STING, STING-beta, Tmem173)
  Promoter: CMV
  Tag / fusion protein: HA (N terminal on insert)
  Cloning method: Gibson Cloning
  Sequencing primers: 5′ CMV_fwd; 3′ BGH_rev
Terms and licenses: Academic/Nonprofit Terms; Industry Terms: Not Available to Industry
How to cite: pcDNA3.1-HA-mSTING (N153S) was a gift from Nan Yan (Addgene plasmid # 214158 ; http://n2t.net/addgene:214158 ; RRID:Addgene_214158)
